>Addgene plasmid #215248 | GB4003 | addgene full sequence | sequence record 460329 | Addgene NGS Result
GGAGACTAGAGCCAAGCTGATCTCCTTTGCCCCGGAGATCACCATGGACGACTTTCTCTATCTCTACGAT
CTAGGAAGAAAGTTCGACGGAGAAGGTGACGATACCATGTTCACCACCGATAATGAGAAGATTAGCCTCT
TCAATTTCAGAAAGAATGCTGACCCACAGATGGTTAGAGAGGCCTACGCGGCAGGTCTGATCAAGACGAT
CTACCCGAGTAATAATCTCCAGGAGATCAAATACCTTCCCAAGAAGGTTAAAGATGCAGTCAAAAGATTC
AGGACTAACTGCATCAAGAACACAGAGAAAGATATATTTCTCAAGATCAGAAGTACTATTCCAGTATGGA
CGATTCAAGGCTTGCTTCATAAACCAAGGCAAGTAATAGAGATTGGAGTCTCTAAGAAAGTAGTTCCTAC
TGAATCAAAGGCCATGGAGTCAAAAATTCAGATCGAGGATCTAACAGAACTCGCCGTGAAGACTGGCGAA
CAGTTCATACAGAGTCTTTTACGACTCAATGACAAGAAGAAAATCTTCGTCAACATGGTGGAGCACGACA
CTCTCGTCTACTCCAAGAATATCAAAGATACAGTCTCAGAAGACCAAAGGGCTATTGAGACTTTTCAACA
AAGGGTAATATCGGGAAACCTCCTCGGATTCCATTGCCCAGCTATCTGTCACTTCATCAAAAGGACAGTA
GAAAAGGAAGGTGGCACCTACAAATGCCATCATTGCGATAAAGGAAAGGCTATCGTTCAAGATGCCCCTG
CCGACAGTGGTCCCAAAGATGGACCCCCACCCACGAGGAGCATCGTGGAAAAAGAAGACGTTCCAACCAC
GTCTTCAAAGCAAGTGGATTGATGTGATATCTCCACTGACGTAAGGGATGACGCACAATCCCACTATCCT
TCGCAAGACCCTTCCTCTATATAAGGAAGTTCATTTCATTTGGAGAGGACTCCGGTATTTTTACAACAAT
TACCACAACAAAACAAACAACAAACAACATTACAATTTACTATTCTAGTCGAAATGACAACAATGCCCCG
CCCCAAGCTCAAGTCCGATGACGAGGTACTCGAGGCCGCCACCGTAGTGCTGAAGCGTTGCGGTCCCATA
GAGTTCACGCTCAGCGGAGTAGCAAAGGAGGTGGGGCTCTCCCGCGCAGCGTTAATCCAGCGCTTCACCA
ACCGCGATACGCTGCTGGTGAGGATGATGGAGCGCGGCGTCGAGCAGGTGCGGCATTACCTGAATGCGAT
ACCGATAGGCGCAGGGCCGCAAGGGCTCTGGGAATTTTTGCAGGTGCTCGTTCGGAGCATGAACACTCGC
AACGACTTCTCGGTGAACTATCTCATCTCCTGGTACGAGCTCCAGGTGCCGGAGCTACGCACGCTTGCGA
TCCAGCGGAACCGCGCGGTGGTGGAGGGGATCCGCAAGCGACTGCCCCCAGGTGCTCCTGCGGCAGCTGA
GTTGCTCCTGCACTCGGTCATCGCTGGCGCGACGATGCAGTGGGCCGTCGATCCGGATGGTGAGCTAGCT
GATCATGTGCTGGCTCAGATCGCTGCCATCCTGTGTTTAATGTTTCCCGAACACGACGATTTCCAACTCC
TCCAGGCACATGCGTCCGCGTACAGCTTAATTAACAGTGCTGGTAGTGCTGGTAGTGCTGGTATGATGTT
CTTACCAACCGATTATTGTTGCAGGTTAAGCGATCAAGAGTATATGGAGCTTTTGTTTGAGAATGGCCAG
ATTCTTGCAAAGGGCCAAAGATCCAACGTTTCTCTGCATAATCAACGTACCAAATCGATCATGGATTTGT
ATGAGGCAGAGTATAACGAGGATTTCATGAAGAGTATCATCCATGGTGGTGGTGGTGCCATCACAAATCT
CGGGGACACGCAGGTTGTTCCACAAAGTCATGTTGCTGCTGCCCATGAAACAAACATGTTGGAAAGCAAT
AAACATGTTGACCCAAAGAAGAAGAGGAAGGTGTAGGCTTGGAATGGATCTTCGATCCCGATCGTTCAAA
CATTTGGCAATAAAGTTTCTTAAGATTGAATCCTGTTGCCGGTCTTGCGACGATTATCATATAATTTCTG
TTGAATTACGTTAAGCATGTAATAATTAACATGTAATGCATGACGTTATTTATGAGATGGGTTTTTATGA
TTAGAGTCCCGCAATTATACATTTAATACGCGATAGAAAACAAAATATAGCGCGCAAACTAGGATAAATT
ATCGCGCGCGGTGTCATCTATGTTACTAGATCGGGAATTGCCAAGCTAATTCTTGAAGACGAAAGGGCCT
CGTGATACGCCTATTTTTATAGGTTAATGTCATGATAATAATGGTTTCTTAGACGTCAGGTGGCACTTTT
CGGGGAAATGTGCGCGGAACCCCTATTTGTTTATTTTTCTAAATACATTCAAATATGTATCCGCTCATGA
GACAATAACCCTGATAAATGCTTCAATAATGGGACCGACTCGCGCTGTCAGGAGACTAGAGCCAAGCTGA
TCTCCTTTGCCCCGGAGATCACCATGGACGACTTTCTCTATCTCTACGATCTAGGAAGAAAGTTCGACGG
AGAAGGTGACGATACCATGTTCACCACCGATAATGAGAAGATTAGCCTCTTCAATTTCAGAAAGAATGCT
GACCCACAGATGGTTAGAGAGGCCTACGCGGCAGGTCTGATCAAGACGATCTACCCGAGTAATAATCTCC
AGGAGATCAAATACCTTCCCAAGAAGGTTAAAGATGCAGTCAAAAGATTCAGGACTAACTGCATCAAGAA
CACAGAGAAAGATATATTTCTCAAGATCAGAAGTACTATTCCAGTATGGACGATTCAAGGCTTGCTTCAT
AAACCAAGGCAAGTAATAGAGATTGGAGTCTCTAAGAAAGTAGTTCCTACTGAATCAAAGGCCATGGAGT
CAAAAATTCAGATCGAGGATCTAACAGAACTCGCCGTGAAGACTGGCGAACAGTTCATACAGAGTCTTTT
ACGACTCAATGACAAGAAGAAAATCTTCGTCAACATGGTGGAGCACGACACTCTCGTCTACTCCAAGAAT
ATCAAAGATACAGTCTCAGAAGACCAAAGGGCTATTGAGACTTTTCAACAAAGGGTAATATCGGGAAACC
TCCTCGGATTCCATTGCCCAGCTATCTGTCACTTCATCAAAAGGACAGTAGAAAAGGAAGGTGGCACCTA
CAAATGCCATCATTGCGATAAAGGAAAGGCTATCGTTCAAGATGCCCCTGCCGACAGTGGTCCCAAAGAT
GGACCCCCACCCACGAGGAGCATCGTGGAAAAAGAAGACGTTCCAACCACGTCTTCAAAGCAAGTGGATT
GATGTGATATCTCCACTGACGTAAGGGATGACGCACAATCCCACTATCCTTCGCAAGACCCTTCCTCTAT
ATAAGGAAGTTCATTTCATTTGGAGAGGACTCCGGTATTTTTACAACAATTACCACAACAAAACAAACAA
CAAACAACATTACAATTTACTATTCTAGTCGAAATGACAACAATGGTTTCCGGAGTCGGGGGTAGTGGCG
GTGGCCGTGGCGGTGGCCGTGGCGGAGAAGAAGAACCGTCGTCAAGTCACACTCCTAATAACCGAAGAGG
AGGAGAACAAGCTCAATCGTCGGGAACGAAATCTCTCAGACCAAGAAGCAACACTGAATCAATGAGCAAA
GCAATTCAACAGTACACCGTCGACGCAAGACTCCACGCCGTTTTCGAACAATCCGGCGAATCAGGGAAAT
CATTCGACTACTCACAATCACTCAAAACGACGACGTACGGTTCCTCTGTACCTGAGCAACAGATCACAGC
TTATCTCTCTCGAATCCAGCGAGGTGGTTACATTCAGCCTTTCGGATGTATGATCGCCGTCGATGAATCC
AGTTTCCGGATCATCGGTTACAGTGAAAACGCCAGAGAAATGTTAGGGATTATGCCTCAATCTGTTCCTA
CTCTTGAGAAACCTGAGATTCTAGCTATGGGAACTGATGTGAGATCTTTGTTCACTTCTTCGAGCTCGAT
TCTACTCGAGCGTGCTTTCGTTGCTCGAGAGATTACCTTGTTAAATCCGGTTTGGATCCATTCCAAGAAT
ACTGGTAAACCGTTTTACGCCATTCTTCATAGGATTGATGTTGGTGTTGTTATTGATTTAGAGCCAGCTA
GAACTGAAGATCCTGCGCTTTCTATTGCTGGTGCTGTTCAATCGCAGAAACTCGCGGTTCGTGCGATTTC
TCAGTTACAGGCTCTTCCTGGTGGAGATATTAAGCTTTTGTGTGACACTGTCGTGGAAAGTGTGAGGGAC
TTGACTGGTTATGATCGTGTTATGGTTTATAAGTTTCATGAAGATGAGCATGGAGAAGTTGTAGCTGAGA
GTAAACGAGATGATTTAGAGCCTTATATTGGACTGCATTATCCTGCTACTGATATTCCTCAAGCGTCAAG
GTTCTTGTTTAAGCAGAACCGTGTCCGAATGATAGTAGATTGCAATGCCACACCTGTTCTTGTGGTCCAG
GACGATAGGCTAACTCAGTCTATGTGCTTGGTTGGTTCTACTCTTAGGGCTCCTCATGGTTGTCACTCTC
AGTATATGGCTAACATGGGATCTATTGCGTCTTTAGCAATGGCGGTTATAATCAATGGAAATGAAGATGA
TGGGAGCAATGTAGCTAGTGGAAGAAGCTCGATGAGGCTTTGGGGTTTGGTTGTTTGCCATCACACTTCT
TCTCGCTGCATACCGTTTCCGCTAAGGTATGCTTGTGAGTTTTTGATGCAGGCTTTCGGTTTACAGTTAA
ACATGGAATTGCAGTTAGCTTTGCAAATGTCAGAGAAACGCGTTTTGAGAACGCAGACACTGTTATGTGA
TATGCTTCTGCGTGACTCGCCTGCTGGAATTGTTACACAGAGTCCCAGTATCATGGACTTAGTGAAATGT
GACGGTGCAGCATTTCTTTACCACGGGAAGTATTACCCGTTGGGTGTTGCTCCTAGTGAAGTTCAGATAA
AAGATGTTGTGGAGTGGTTGCTTGCGAATCATGCGGATTCAACCGGATTAAGCACTGATAGTTTAGGCGA
TGCGGGGTATCCCGGTGCAGCTGCGTTAGGGGATGCTGTGTGCGGTATGGCAGTTGCATATATCACAAAA
AGAGACTTTCTTTTTTGGTTTCGATCTCACACTGCGAAAGAAATCAAATGGGGAGGCGCTAAGCATCATC
CGGAGGATAAAGATGATGGGCAACGAATGCATCCTCGTTCGTCCTTTCAGGCTTTTCTTGAAGTTGTTAA
GAGCCGGAGTCAGCCATGGGAAACTGCGGAAATGGATGCGATTCACTCGCTCCAGCTTATTCTGAGAGAC
TCTTTTAAAGAATCTGAGGCGGCTATGAACTCTAAAGTTGTGGATGGTGTGGTTCAGCCATGTAGGGATA
TGGCGGGGGAACAGGGGATTGATGAGTTAGGTGAATTCGATAGTGCTGGTAGTGCTGGTAGTGCTGGTTC
GGGTTCCGCGTACAGCCGCGCGCGTACGAAAAACAATTACGGGTCTACCATCGAGGGCCTGCTCGATCTC
CCGGACGACGACGCCCCCGAAGAGGCGGGGCTGGCGGCTCCGCGCCTGTCCTTTCTCCCCGCGGGACACA
CGCGCAGACTGTCGACGGCCCCCCCGACCGATGTCAGCCTGGGGGACGAGCTCCACTTAGACGGCGAGGA
CGTGGCGATGGCGCATGCCGACGCGCTAGACGATTTCGATCTGGACATGTTGGGGGACGGGGATTCCCCG
GGTCCGGGATTTACCCCCCACGACTCCGCCCCCTACGGCGCTCTGGATATGGCCGACTTCGAGTTTGAGC
AGATGTTTACCGATGCCCTTGGAATTGACGAGTACGGTGGGCCAAAGAAGAAGAGGAAGGTGTAGGCTTG
GAATGGATCTTCGATCCCGATCGTTCAAACATTTGGCAATAAAGTTTCTTAAGATTGAATCCTGTTGCCG
GTCTTGCGACGATTATCATATAATTTCTGTTGAATTACGTTAAGCATGTAATAATTAACATGTAATGCAT
GACGTTATTTATGAGATGGGTTTTTATGATTAGAGTCCCGCAATTATACATTTAATACGCGATAGAAAAC
AAAATATAGCGCGCAAACTAGGATAAATTATCGCGCGCGGTGTCATCTATGTTACTAGATCGGGAATTGC
CAAGCTAATTCTTGAAGACGAAAGGGCCTCGTGATACGCCTATTTTTATAGGTTAATGTCATGATAATAA
TGGTTTCTTAGACGTCAGGTGGCACTTTTCGGGGAAATGTGCGCGGAACCCCTATTTGTTTATTTTTCTA
AATACATTCAAATATGTATCCGCTCATGAGACAATAACCCTGATAAATGCTTCAATAATGGGACCGACTC
GCGCTGTCATGAGACCGGATCCTGACAGGATATATTGGCGGGTAAACCTAAGAGAAAAGAGCGTTTATTA
GAATAATCGGATATTTAAAAGGGCGTGAAAAGGTTTATCCGTTCGTCCATTTGTATGTGCATGCCAACCA
CAGGGTTCCCCTCGGGATCAAAGTACTTTGATCCAACCCCTCCGCTGCTATAGTGCAGTCGGCTTCTGAC
GTTCAGTGCAGCCGTCATCTGAAAACGACATGTCGCACAAGTCCTAAGTTACGCGACAGGCTGCCGCCCT
GCCCTTTTCCTGGCGTTTTCTTGTCGCGTGTTTTAGTCGCATAAAGTAGAATACTTGCGACTAGAACCGG
AGACATTACGCCATGAACAAGAGCGCCGCCGCTGGCCTGCTGGGCTATGCCCGCGTCAGCACCGACGACC
AGGACTTGACCAACCAACGGGCCGAACTGCACGCGGCCGGCTGCACCAAGCTGTTTTCCGAGAAGATCAC
CGGCACCAGGCGCGACCGCCCGGAGCTGGCCAGGATGCTTGACCACCTACGCCCTGGCGACGTTGTGACA
GTGACCAGGCTAGACCGCCTGGCCCGCAGCACCCGCGACCTACTGGACATTGCCGAGCGCATCCAGGAGG
CCGGCGCGGGCCTGCGTAGCCTGGCAGAGCCGTGGGCCGACACCACCACGCCGGCCGGCCGCATGGTGTT
GACCGTGTTCGCCGGCATTGCCGAGTTCGAGCGTTCCCTAATCATCGACCGCACCCGGAGCGGGCGCGAG
GCCGCCAAGGCCCGAGGCGTGAAGTTTGGCCCCCGCCCTACCCTCACCCCGGCACAGATCGCGCACGCCC
GCGAGCTGATCGACCAGGAAGGCCGCACCGTGAAAGAGGCGGCTGCACTGCTTGGCGTGCATCGCTCGAC
CCTGTACCGCGCACTTGAGCGCAGCGAGGAAGTGACGCCCACCGAGGCCAGGCGGCGCGGTGCCTTCCGT
GAGGACGCATTGACCGAGGCCGACGCCCTGGCGGCCGCCGAGAATGAACGCCAAGAGGAACAAGCATGAA
ACCGCACCAGGACGGCCAGGACGAACCGTTTTTCATTACCGAAGAGATCGAGGCGGAGATGATCGCGGCC
GGGTACGTGTTCGAGCCGCCCGCGCACCTCTCAACCGTGCGGCTGCATGAAATCCTGGCCGGTTTGTCTG
ATGCCAAGCTGGCGGCCTGGCCGGCCAGCTTGGCCGCTGAAGAAACCGAGCGCCGCCGTCTAAAAAGGTG
ATGTGTATTTGAGTAAAACAGCTTGCGTCATGCGGTCGCTGCGTATATGATGCGATGAGTAAATAAACAA
ATACGCAAGGGGAACGCATGAAGGTTATCGCTGTACTTAACCAGAAAGGCGGGTCAGGCAAGACGACCAT
CGCAACCCATCTAGCCCGCGCCCTGCAACTCGCCGGGGCCGATGTTCTGTTAGTCGATTCCGATCCCCAG
GGCAGTGCCCGCGATTGGGCGGCCGTGCGGGAAGATCAACCGCTAACCGTTGTCGGCATCGACCGCCCGA
CGATTGACCGCGACGTGAAGGCCATCGGCCGGCGCGACTTCGTAGTGATCGACGGAGCGCCCCAGGCGGC
GGACTTGGCTGTGTCCGCGATCAAGGCAGCCGACTTCGTGCTGATTCCGGTGCAGCCAAGCCCTTACGAC
ATATGGGCCACCGCCGACCTGGTGGAGCTGGTTAAGCAGCGCATTGAGGTCACGGATGGAAGGCTACAAG
CGGCCTTTGTCGTGTCGCGGGCGATCAAAGGCACGCGCATCGGCGGTGAGGTTGCCGAGGCGCTGGCCGG
GTACGAGCTGCCCATTCTTGAGTCCCGTATCACGCAGCGCGTGAGCTACCCAGGCACTGCCGCCGCCGGC
ACAACCGTTCTTGAATCAGAACCCGAGGGCGACGCTGCCCGCGAGGTCCAGGCGCTGGCCGCTGAAATTA
AATCAAAACTCATTTGAGTTAATGAGGTAAAGAGAAAATGAGCAAAAGCACAAACACGCTAAGTGCCGGC
CGTCCGAGCGCACGCAGCAGCAAGGCTGCAACGTTGGCCAGCCTGGCAGACACGCCAGCCATGAAGCGGG
TCAACTTTCAGTTGCCGGCGGAGGATCACACCAAGCTGAAGATGTACGCGGTACGCCAAGGCAAGACCAT
TACCGAGCTGCTATCTGAATACATCGCGCAGCTACCAGAGTAAATGAGCAAATGAATAAATGAGTAGATG
AATTTTAGCGGCTAAAGGAGGCGGCATGGAAAATCAAGAACAACCAGGCACCGACGCCGTGGAATGCCCC
ATGTGTGGAGGAACGGGCGGTTGGCCAGGCGTAAGCGGCTGGGTTGCCTGCCGGCCCTGCAATGGCACTG
GAACCCCCAAGCCCGAGGAATCGGCGTGAGCGGTCGCAAACCATCCGGCCCGGTACAAATCGGCGCGGCG
CTGGGTGATGACCTGGTGGAGAAGTTGAAGGCCGCGCAGGCCGCCCAGCGGCAACGCATCGAGGCAGAAG
CACGCCCCGGTGAATCGTGGCAAGCGGCCGCTGATCGAATCCGCAAAGAATCCCGGCAACCGCCGGCAGC
CGGTGCGCCGTCGATTAGGAAGCCGCCCAAGGGCGACGAGCAACCAGATTTTTTCGTTCCGATGCTCTAT
GACGTGGGCACCCGCGATAGTCGCAGCATCATGGACGTGGCCGTTTTCCGTCTGTCGAAGCGTGACCGAC
GAGCTGGCGAGGTGATCCGCTACGAGCTTCCAGACGGGCACGTAGAGGTTTCCGCAGGGCCGGCCGGCAT
GGCCAGTGTGTGGGATTACGACCTGGTACTGATGGCGGTTTCCCATCTAACCGAATCCATGAACCGATAC
CGGGAAGGGAAGGGAGACAAGCCCGGCCGCGTGTTCCGTCCACACGTTGCGGACGTACTCAAGTTCTGCC
GGCGAGCCGATGGCGGAAAGCAGAAAGACGACCTGGTAGAAACCTGCATTCGGTTAAACACCACGCACGT
TGCCATGCAGCGTACGAAGAAGGCCAAGAACGGCCGCCTGGTGACGGTATCCGAGGGTGAAGCCTTGATT
AGCCGCTACAAGATCGTAAAGAGCGAAACCGGGCGGCCGGAGTACATCGAGATCGAGCTAGCTGATTGGA
TGTACCGCGAGATCACAGAAGGCAAGAACCCGGACGTGCTGACGGTTCACCCCGATTACTTTTTGATCGA
TCCCGGCATCGGCCGTTTTCTCTACCGCCTGGCACGCCGCGCCGCAGGCAAGGCAGAAGCCAGATGGTTG
TTCAAGACGATCTACGAACGCAGTGGCAGCGCCGGAGAGTTCAAGAAGTTCTGTTTCACCGTGCGCAAGC
TGATCGGGTCAAATGACCTGCCGGAGTACGATTTGAAGGAGGAGGCGGGGCAGGCTGGCCCGATCCTAGT
CATGCGCTACCGCAACCTGATCGAGGGCGAAGCATCCGCCGGTTCCTAATGTACGGAGCAGATGCTAGGG
CAAATTGCCCTAGCAGGGGAAAAAGGTCGAAAAGGACTCTTTCCTGTGGATAGCACGTACATTGGGAACC
CAAAGCCGTACATTGGGAACCGGAACCCGTACATTGGGAACCCAAAGCCGTACATTGGGAACCGGTCACA
CATGTAAGTGACTGATATAAAAGAGAAAAAAGGCGATTTTTCCGCCTAAAACTCTTTAAAACTTATTAAA
ACTCTTAAAACCCGCCTGGCCTGTGCATAACTGTCTGGCCAGCGCACAGCCGAAGAGCTGCAAAAAGCGC
CTACCCTTCGGTCGCTGCGCTCCCTACGCCCCGCCGCTTCGCGTCGGCCTATCGCGGCCGCTGGCCGCTC
AAAAATGGCTGGCCTACGGCCAGGCAATCTACCAGGGCGCGGACAAGCCGCGCCGTCGCCACTCGACCGC
CGGCGCCCACATCAAGGCACCCTGCCTCGCGCGTTTCGGTGATGACGGTGAAAACCTCTGACACATGCAG
CTCCCGGTGACGGTCACAGCTTGTCTGTAAGCGGATGCCGGGAGCAGACAAGCCCGTCAGGGCGCGTCAG
CGGGTGTTGGCGGGTGTCGGGGCGCAGCCATGACCCAGTCACGTAGCGATAGCGGAGTGTATACTGGCTT
AACTATGCGGCATCAGAGCAGATTGTACTGAGAGTGCACCATATGCGGTGTGAAATACCGCACAGATGCG
TAAGGAGAAAATACCGCATCAGGCGCTCTTCCGCTTCCTCGCTCACTGACTCGCTGCGCTCGGTCGTTCG
GCTGCGGCGAGCGGTATCAGCTCACTCAAAGGCGGTAATACGGTTATCCACAGAATCAGGGGATAACGCA
GGAAAGAACATGTGAGCAAAAGGCCAGCAAAAGGCCAGGAACCGTAAAAAGGCCGCGTTGCTGGCGTTTT
TCCATAGGCTCCGCCCCCCTGACGAGCATCACAAAAATCGACGCTCAAGTCAGAGGTGGCGAAACCCGAC
AGGACTATAAAGATACCAGGCGTTTCCCCCTGGAAGCTCCCTCGTGCGCTCTCCTGTTCCGACCCTGCCG
CTTACCGGATACCTGTCCGCCTTTCTCCCTTCGGGAAGCGTGGCGCTTTCTCATAGCTCACGCTGTAGGT
ATCTCAGTTCGGTGTAGGTCGTTCGCTCCAAGCTGGGCTGTGTGCACGAACCCCCCGTTCAGCCCGACCG
CTGCGCCTTATCCGGTAACTATCGTCTTGAGTCCAACCCGGTAAGACACGACTTATCGCCACTGGCAGCA
GCCACTGGTAACAGGATTAGCAGAGCGAGGTATGTAGGCGGTGCTACAGAGTTCTTGAAGTGGTGGCCTA
ACTACGGCTACACTAGAAGGACAGTATTTGGTATCTGCGCTCTGCTGAAGCCAGTTACCTTCGGAAAAAG
AGTTGGTAGCTCTTGATCCGGCAAACAAACCACCGCTGGTAGCGGTGGTTTTTTTGTTTGCAAGCAGCAG
ATTACGCGCAGAAAAAAAGGATCTCAAGAAGATCCTTTGATCTTTTCTACGGGGTCTGACGCTCAGTGGA
ACGAAAACTCACGTTAAGGGATTTTGGTCATGCATTCTAGGTGATTATTTGCCGACTACCTTGGTGATCT
CGCCTTTCACGTAGTGGACAAATTCTTCCAACTGATCTGCGCGCGAGGCCAAGCGATCTTCTTCTTGTCC
AAGATAAGCCTGTCTAGCTTCAAGTATGACGGGCTGATACTGGGCCGGCAGGCGCTCCATTGCCCAGTCG
GCAGCGACATCCTTCGGCGCGATTTTGCCGGTTACTGCGCTGTACCAAATGCGGGACAACGTAAGCACTA
CATTTCGCTCATCACCAGCCCAGTCGGGCGGCGAGTTCCATAGCGTTAAGGTTTCATTTAGCGCCTCAAA
TAGATCCTGTTCAGGAACCGGATCAAAGAGTTCCTCCGCCGCTGGACCTACCAAGGCAACGCTATGTTCT
CTTGCTTTTGTCAGCAAGATAGCCAGATCAATGTCGATCGTGGCTGGCTCGAAGATACCTGCAAGAATGT
CATTGCGCTGCCATTCTCCAAATTGCAGTTCGCGCTTAGCTGGATAACGCCACGGAATGATGTCGTCGTG
CACAACAATGGTGACTTCTACAGCGCGGAGAATCTCGCTCTCTCCAGGGGAAGCCGAAGTTTCCAAAAGG
TCGTTGATCAAAGCTCGCCGCGTTGTTTCATCAAGCCTTACGGTCACCGTAACCAGCAAATCAATATCAC
TGTGTGGCTTCAGGCCGCCATCCACTGCGGAGCCGTACAAATGTACGGCCAGCAACGTCGGTTCGAGATG
GCGCTCGATGACGCCAACTACCTCTGATAGTTGAGTCGATACTTCGGCGATCACCGCTTCCCTCATAATG
TTTAACTTTGTTTTAGGGCGACTGCCCTGCTGCGTAACATCGTTGCTGCTCCATAACATCAAACATCGAC
CCACGGCGTAACGCGCTTGCTGCTTGGATGCCCGAGGCATAGACTGTACCCCAAAAAAACAGTCATAACA
AGCCATGAAAACCGCCACTGCGCCGTTACCACCGCTGCGTTCGGTCAAGGTTCTGGACCAGTTGCGTGAG
CGCATACGCTACTTGCATTACAGCTTACGAACCGAACAGGCTTATGTCCACTGGGTTCGTGCCTTCATCC
GTTTCCACGGTGTGCGTCACCCGGCAACCTTGGGTAGCAGCGAAGTCGAGGCATTTCTGTCCTGGCTGGA
ACAGAACTTATTATTTCCTTCCTCTTTTCTACAGTATTTAAAGATACCCCAAGAAGCTAATTATAACAAG
ACGAACTCCAATTCACTGTTCCTTGCATTCTAAAACCTTAAATACCAGAAAACAGCTTTTTCAAAGTTGT
TTTCAAAGTTGGCGTATAACATAGTATCGACGGAGCCGATTTTGAAACCGCGGTGATCACAGGCAGCAAC
GCTCTGTCATCGTTACAATCAACATGCTACCCTCCGCGAGATCATCCGTGTTTCAAACCCGGCAGCTTAG
TTGCCGTTCTTCCGAATAGCATCGGTAACATGAGCAAAGTCTGCCGCCTTACAACGGCTCTCCCGCTGAC
GCCGTCCCGGACTGATGGGCTGCCTGTATCGAGTGGTGATTTTGTGCCGAGCTGCCGGTCGGGGAGCTGT
TGGCTGGCTGGTGGCAGGATATATTGTGGTGTAAACATAACGGATCCGGTCTCA
Features (pLannotate 1.2.2; 25 found; start..end, strand, type, name):
    616..960     +  promoter       CaMV 35S promoter: strong constitutive promoter from cauliflower mosaic virus
    913..959     +  promoter       minimal CaMV 35S promoter: minimal 35S promoter from cauliflower mosaic virus
    992..1017    +  misc_feature   TMV Ω (fragment): translational enhancer from the tobacco mosaic virus 5'-leader sequence (Gallie et al., 1988)
   1673..1972    +  CDS            PIF6 (fragment): PIF6_ARATH - Also known as BHLH132, EN111, PIL2. Experimental evidence at protein level: Swiss-Prot protein existence level 1. From Arabidopsis thaliana (Mouse-ear cress).
   2020..2272    +  terminator     NOS terminator: nopaline synthase terminator and poly(A) signal
   2393..2480    +  promoter       AmpR promoter (fragment): bla
   3116..3460    +  promoter       CaMV 35S promoter: strong constitutive promoter from cauliflower mosaic virus
   3413..3459    +  promoter       minimal CaMV 35S promoter: minimal 35S promoter from cauliflower mosaic virus
   3492..3517    +  misc_feature   TMV Ω (fragment): translational enhancer from the tobacco mosaic virus 5'-leader sequence (Gallie et al., 1988)
   3543..5492    +  CDS            PHYB (fragment): PHYB_ARATH - Also known as HY3 From Arabidopsis thaliana (Mouse-ear cress).
   5688..5921    +  CDS            VP16 AD: transcriptional activation domain of herpes simplex virus protein VP16 (Triezenberg et al., 1988; Cousens et al., 1989); UL48
   5969..6221    +  terminator     NOS terminator: nopaline synthase terminator and poly(A) signal
   6342..6429    +  promoter       AmpR promoter (fragment): bla
   6463..6487    +  misc_feature   RB T-DNA repeat: right border repeat from nopaline C58 T-DNA
   6827..7228    +  CDS            Y4CG_SINFN (fragment): Protein inferred from homology: Swiss-Prot protein existence level 3. From Sinorhizobium fredii (strain NBRC 101917 / NGR234).
   7788..8417    +  CDS            pVS1 StaA: stability protein from the Pseudomonas plasmid pVS1 (Heeb et al., 2000)
   8846..9919    +  CDS            pVS1 RepA: replication protein from the Pseudomonas plasmid pVS1 (Heeb et al., 2000)
   9985..10179   +  rep_origin     pVS1 oriV: origin of replication for the Pseudomonas plasmid pVS1 (Heeb et al., 2000)
  10382..10421   +  CDS            rop (fragment): Rop protein, which maintains plasmids at low copy number; rop
  10523..10663   +  misc_feature   bom: basis of mobility region from pBR322
  10849..11437   -  rep_origin     ori: high-copy-number ColE1/pMB1/pBR322/pUC origin of replication
  11528..12316   -  CDS            aadA: S3AD_ECOLX - Experimental evidence at protein level: Swiss-Prot protein existence level 1. Mediates bacterial resistance to the antibiotics streptomycin and spectinomycin. From Escherichia coli.
  12323..12379   -  CDS            GmR (fragment): gentamycin acetyltransferase; aacC1; confers resistance to gentamycin
  12555..12578   -  promoter       Pc promoter (fragment): intI1 (promoter lies within the coding sequence); class 1 integron promoter
  13102..13126   +  misc_feature   LB T-DNA repeat: left border repeat from nopaline C58 T-DNA
