[The description below was written by a language model from this plasmid's Addgene catalogue record and pLannotate feature annotations shown in this document.]
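Description:
GB4003 is a GoldenBraid-style synthetic biology module built in the pDGB3_omega1 backbone, a binary T-DNA vector derived from pCambia1302 and intended for plant work via Agrobacterium. The 13.1 kb plasmid carries a high-copy ColE1/pUC-type origin with the pBR322 bom region for propagation in E. coli. It also has the pVS1 replication system (oriV, RepA and the StaA stability protein), which maintains it in Agrobacterium. Selection in bacteria is by spectinomycin through the aadA gene. Nopaline-type left and right border repeats flank the payload. The annotation shows no plant selectable marker within the T-DNA.

The payload consists of two tandem transcriptional units in the same orientation, assembled through BsmBI sites that were destroyed during cloning. Each unit is driven by the constitutive CaMV 35S promoter with a fragment of the TMV Ω translational enhancer and ends in a NOS terminator. The first unit encodes an Arabidopsis PIF6 fragment. About 650 bp of unannotated sequence lies upstream of the PIF6 match, and the record does not say what it encodes. The second unit encodes an Arabidopsis phytochrome B fragment fused to the herpes simplex VP16 transcriptional activation domain. PhyB and PIF6 are known to associate under red light and dissociate under far-red light, so the pair is commonly used as a light-controlled split transcriptional switch in which PhyB:VP16 is recruited to a PIF6-bearing partner. The record itself states only that the module provides constitutive expression of both components.

Internal BsaI and BsmBI sites were removed to suit the assembly standard. PIF6 carries a V234L substitution that the depositor reports does not affect function. The associated publication concerns a quantitative autonomous bioluminescence reporter system for plant synthetic biology.
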