Addgene plasmid #215248: GB4003
Purpose: Module for the constitutive expression of PIF6 and PhyB:VP16
Depositing lab: Diego Orzaez. Depositing organization: Instituto de Biologia Molecular y Celular de Plantas. Publication: A quantitative autonomous bioluminescence reporter system with a wide dynamic range for Plant Synthetic Biology. Calvache C, Vazquez-Vilar M, Moreno-Gimenez E, Orzaez D. Plant Biotechnol J. 2024 Jan;22(1):37-47. doi: 10.1111/pbi.14146. Epub 2023 Oct 26. PubMed 37882352.
Backbone
  Vector backbone: pDGB3_omega1
  Backbone manufacturer: self-made; derived from pCambia1302 generated at the Cambia Institute
  Vector type: Synthetic Biology
Growth in bacteria
  Bacterial resistance: Spectinomycin, 50 μg/mL
  Growth temperature: 37°C
  Growth strain: DH5alpha
  Copy number: High Copy
Gene/Insert
  Gene/Insert name: PIF6-PhyB:VP16
  Species: Synthetic
  Mutation: V234L in PIF6- please see dep. sequence, BsaI and BsmBI sites removed
  Cloning method: Restriction Enzyme; 5′ cloning site BsmBI (destroyed during cloning); 3′ cloning site BsmBI (destroyed during cloning)
Terms and licenses: Academic/Nonprofit Terms; Industry Terms: Not Available to Industry
Depositor comments: Depositor confirms V234L mutation does not affect plasmid function.
How to cite: GB4003 was a gift from Diego Orzaez (Addgene plasmid # 215248 ; http://n2t.net/addgene:215248 ; RRID:Addgene_215248)
